Addgene plasmid #118324: Flag-RapGAP
Purpose: Expression of RapGAP
Depositing lab: Philip Stork. Publication: The interaction of Epac1 and Ran promotes Rap1 activation at the nuclear envelope. Liu C, Takahashi M, Li Y, Dillon TJ, Kaech S, Stork PJ. Mol Cell Biol. 2010 Aug;30(16):3956-69. doi: 10.1128/MCB.00242-10. Epub 2010 Jun 14. PubMed 20547757.
Backbone
  Vector backbone: pcDNA3
  Backbone manufacturer: invitrogen
  Vector type: Mammalian Expression
Growth in bacteria
  Bacterial resistance: Ampicillin, 100 μg/mL
  Growth temperature: 37°C
  Growth strain: DH5alpha
  Copy number: High Copy
Gene/Insert
  Gene/Insert name: RapGAP
  Species: H. sapiens (human)
  Insert size (bp): 2060
  Promoter: CMV
  Tag / fusion protein: Flag (N terminal on backbone)
  Cloning method: Restriction Enzyme; 5′ cloning site EcoRI (unknown if destroyed); 3′ cloning site XbaI (unknown if destroyed)
  Sequencing primers: 5′ T7; 3′ BGH
Resource information
  A portion of this plasmid was derived from a plasmid made by: bovine RapGAP was obtained from Paul Polakis (Onyx pharmaceuticals)
Terms and licenses: Academic/Nonprofit Terms; Industry Terms: Not Available to Industry
How to cite: Flag-RapGAP was a gift from Philip Stork (Addgene plasmid # 118324 ; http://n2t.net/addgene:118324 ; RRID:Addgene_118324)
