[The description below was written by a language model from this plasmid's Addgene catalogue record and pLannotate feature annotations shown in this document.]
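Description:
Flag-RapGAP is a mammalian expression plasmid built on the pcDNA3 backbone (about 7.4 kb in the sequenced record) that drives expression of an N-terminally FLAG-tagged RapGAP. It is maintained in E. coli through a high-copy ColE1/pUC-type origin and selected with ampicillin via the β-lactamase gene. An f1 origin is also present, which allows single-stranded DNA production. For mammalian cells, the backbone carries a neomycin phosphotransferase cassette under the SV40 enhancer/early promoter with an SV40 polyadenylation signal, which can be used for G418 selection of stable transfectants.

The expression unit consists of the human cytomegalovirus immediate-early enhancer and promoter, followed by two adjacent partial FLAG matches that suggest a tandem or extended epitope. These lie directly upstream of a roughly 2 kb coding sequence, and the unit is terminated by the bovine growth hormone polyadenylation signal. The insert was placed between EcoRI and XbaI sites. T7 and SP6 phage promoters flank the insert and provide sequencing or in vitro transcription entry points. The automated annotation matches the open reading frame to human RAP1GAP, a GTPase-activating protein that converts Rap1 to its inactive GDP-bound form, and the catalogue also lists the species as human. The record separately notes that bovine RapGAP was obtained from an outside source, so the origin of the cDNA is not entirely consistent within the entry. Short hits such as the HIV-1 LTR, ble and lacI fragments are likely incidental annotation matches to backbone sequence.

The stated purpose is simply expression of RapGAP. The construct is suited to overexpressing a detectable, FLAG-tagged Rap1 inactivator in transfected cells to suppress Rap1 signalling, in line with the associated study of Rap1 activation at the nuclear envelope.
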