Features (pLannotate 1.2.2; 23 found; start..end, strand, type, name):
    149..528     +  enhancer       CMV enhancer: human cytomegalovirus immediate early enhancer
    529..732     +  promoter       CMV promoter: human cytomegalovirus (CMV) immediate early promoter
    728..761     +  LTR            5' LTR (truncated) (fragment): truncated 5' long terminal repeat (LTR) from HIV-1
    777..795     +  promoter       T7 promoter: promoter for bacteriophage T7 RNA polymerase
    839..859     +  CDS            FLAG (fragment): FLAG® epitope tag, followed by an enterokinase cleavage site
    863..883     +  CDS            FLAG (fragment): FLAG® epitope tag, followed by an enterokinase cleavage site
    890..2875    +  CDS            RAP1GAP: RPGP1_HUMAN - Also known as KIAA0474, RAP1GA1. Experimental evidence at protein level: Swiss-Prot protein existence level 1. GTPase activator for the nuclear Ras-related regulatory protein RAP-1A (KREV-1), converting it to the putatively inactive GDP- bound state. From Homo sapiens (Human).
   2894..2912    -  promoter       SP6 promoter: promoter for bacteriophage SP6 RNA polymerase
   2938..3162    +  polyA_signal   bGH poly(A) signal: bovine growth hormone polyadenylation signal
   3166..3187    +  promoter       SV40 promoter (fragment): SV40 enhancer and early promoter
   3208..3636    +  rep_origin     f1 ori (sequence partly withheld): f1 bacteriophage origin of replication; arrow indicates direction of (+) strand synthesis
   3650..3979    +  promoter       SV40 promoter: SV40 enhancer and early promoter
   4046..4837    +  CDS            neo: KKA2_KLEPN - Also known as kan, nptII. Experimental evidence at protein level: Swiss-Prot protein existence level 1. Resistance to kanamycin, neomycin, paromomycin, ribostamycin, butirosin and gentamicin B. From Klebsiella pneumoniae.
   4861..5019    +  CDS            ble (fragment): BLE_KLEPN - Experimental evidence at protein level: Swiss-Prot protein existence level 1. Binding protein with a strong affinity to the bleomycin family of antibiotics. Binds to CL990; an antimitotic-antibiotic compound. From Klebsiella pneumoniae.
   5014..5135    +  polyA_signal   SV40 poly(A) signal: SV40 polyadenylation signal
   5208..5224    -  protein_bind   lac operator: The lac repressor binds to the lac operator to inhibit transcription in E. coli. This inhibition can be relieved by adding lactose or isopropyl-β-D-thiogalactopyranoside (IPTG). lac repressor encoded by lacI
   5232..5262    -  promoter       lac promoter: promoter for the E. coli lac operon
   5277..5298    -  protein_bind   CAP binding site: CAP binding activates transcription in the presence of cAMP. E. coli catabolite activator protein
   5311..5403    -  CDS            lacI (fragment): lac repressor; lacI; The lac repressor binds to the lac operator to inhibit transcription in E. coli. This inhibition can be relieved by adding lactose or isopropyl-β-D-thiogalactopyranoside (IPTG).
   5586..6174    -  rep_origin     ori: high-copy-number ColE1/pMB1/pBR322/pUC origin of replication
   6345..7205    -  CDS            AmpR: β-lactamase; bla; confers resistance to ampicillin, carbenicillin, and related antibiotics
   7206..7310    -  promoter       AmpR promoter: bla
   7369..7421    -  misc_feature   bom (fragment): basis of mobility region from pBR322
>Addgene plasmid #118324 | Flag-RapGAP | addgene full sequence | sequence record 227211 | Addgene NGS Result
CCTGCTTGTGTGTTGGAGGTCGCTGAGTAGTGCGCGAGCAAAATTTAAGCTACAACAAGGCAAGGCTTGA
CCGACAATTGCATGAAGAATCTGCTTAGGGTTAGGCGTTTTGCGCTGCTTCGCGATGTACGGGCCAGATA
TACGCGTTGACATTGATTATTGACTAGTTATTAATAGTAATCAATTACGGGGTCATTAGTTCATAGCCCA
TATATGGAGTTCCGCGTTACATAACTTACGGTAAATGGCCCGCCTGGCTGACCGCCCAACGACCCCCGCC
CATTGACGTCAATAATGACGTATGTTCCCATAGTAACGCCAATAGGGACTTTCCATTGACGTCAATGGGT
GGAGTATTTACGGTAAACTGCCCACTTGGCAGTACATCAAGTGTATCATATGCCAAGTACGCCCCCTATT
GACGTCAATGACGGTAAATGGCCCGCCTGGCATTATGCCCAGTACATGACCTTATGGGACTTTCCTACTT
GGCAGTACATCTACGTATTAGTCATCGCTATTACCATGGTGATGCGGTTTTGGCAGTACATCAATGGGCG
TGGATAGCGGTTTGACTCACGGGGATTTCCAAGTCTCCACCCCATTGACGTCAATGGGAGTTTGTTTTGG
CACCAAAATCAACGGGACTTTCCAAAATGTCGTAACAACTCCGCCCCATTGACGCAAATGGGCGGTAGGC
GTGTACGGTGGGAGGTCTATATAAGCAGAGCTCTCTGGCTAACTAGAGAACCCACTGCTTACTGGCTTAT
CGAAATTAATACGACTCACTATAGGGAGACCCAAGCTTGGTACCGAGCTCGGATCCGCCACCATGGACTA
CAAGGACGACGATGACAAGGACTACAAGGACGACGATGACAAGAATTCTATTGAGAAGATGCAGGGAAGC
AGGATGGATGAACAACGCTGCTCCTTCCCGCCGCCCCTCAAAACAGAGGAGGACTACATTCCATACCCGA
GCGTGCACGAGGTCTTGGGGCGAGAAGGACCCTTCCCCCTCATCCTGCTGCCCCAGTTTGGGGGCTACTG
GATTGAGGGCACCAACCACGAAATCACCAGCATCCCCGAGACAGAGCCACTGCAGTCGCCCACAACCAAG
GTGAAGCTCGAGTGCAACCCCACAGCCCGCATCTACCGGAAGCACTTTCTCGGCAAGGAGCATTTCAATT
ACTACTCACTGGACGCTGCCCTCGGCCACCTTGTCTTCTCACTCAAGTACGATGTCATCGGGGACCAAGA
GCACCTGCGGCTGCTGCTCAGGACCAAGTGCCGGACATACCATGATGTCATCCCCATCTCCTGCCTCACC
GAGTTCCCTAATGTTGTCCAGATGGCAAAGTTGGTGTGTGAAGACGTCAATGTGGATCGGTTCTATCCTG
TGCTCTACCCCAAGGCTTCCCGGCTCATCGTCACCTTTGACGAGCATGTCATCAGCAATAACTTCAAGTT
TGGCGTCATTTATCAGAAGCTTGGGCAGACCTCCGAGGAAGAACTCTTCAGCACCAATGAGGAAAGTCCC
GCTTTCGTGGAGTTCCTTGAATTTCTTGGCCAGAAGGTCAAACTGCAGGACTTTAAGGGGTTCCGAGGAG
GCCTGGACGTGACCCACGGGCAGACGGGGACCGAATCTGTGTACTGCAACTTCCGCAACAAGGAGATCAT
GTTTCACGTGTCCACCAAGCTGCCATACACGGAAGGGGACGCCCAGCAGTTGCAGCGGAAGCGGCACATC
GGGAACGACATCGTGGCTGTGGTCTTCCAGGATGAAAACACTCCTTTCGTGCCCGACATGATCGCGTCCA
ACTTCCTGCATGCCTACGTCGTGGTGCAGGCTGAGGGCGGGGGCCCTGATGGCCCCCTCTACAAGGTCTC
TGTCACTGCAAGAGATGATGTGCCCTTCTTTGGACCCCCCCTCCCGGACCCCGCTGTGTTCAGGAAGGGG
CCTGAGTTCCAGGAATTTTTGCTGACAAAGCTGATCAATGCTGAATATGCCTGCTACAAGGCAGAGAAGT
TTGCCAAACTGGAGGAGCGGACGCGGGCCGCCCTCCTGGAGACGCTCTATGAGGAACTACACATCCACAG
CCAGTCCATGATGGGCTTGGGCGGCGACGAGGACAAGATGGAGAATGGCAGTGGGGGCGGCGGCTTCTTT
GAGTCTTTCAAGCGGGTCATCCGGAGCCGCAGCCAGTCCATGGATGCCATGGGGCTGAGCAACAAGAAGC
CCAACACCGTGTCCACCAGCCACAGCGGGAGCTTCGCGCCCAACAACCCCGACCTGGCCAAGGCGGCTGG
AATATCACTGATTGTCCCTGGGAAGAGCCCCACGAGGAAGAAGTCGGGCCCGTTCGGCTCCCGCCGCAGC
AGCGCCATTGGCATCGAGAACATACAGGAGGTGCAGGAGAAGAGGGAGAGCCCTCCGGCTGGTCAGAAGA
CCCCAGACAGCGGGCACGTCTCACAGGAGCCCAAGTCGGAGAACTCATCCACTCAGAGCTCCCCAGAGAT
GCCCACGACCAAGAACAGAGCGGAGACCGCAGCGCAGAGAGCAGAGGCGCTCAAGGACTTCTCCCGCTCC
TCGTCCAGTGCCAGCAGCTTCGCCAGCGTGGTGGAGGAGACGGAGGGTGTGGACGGAGAGGACACAGGCC
TGGAGAGCGTGTCATCCTCAGGAACACCCCACAAGCGGGACTCCTTCATCTATAGCACGTGGCTGGAGGA
CAGTGTCAGCACCACTAGTGGGGGCAGCTCCCCAGGCCCCTCTCGATCACCCCACCCAGACGCCGGCAAG
TTGGGGGACCCTGCGTGTCCCGAGATCAAGATCCAGCTGGAAGCATCTGAGCAGCACATGCCCCAGCTGG
GCTGTTAGTCTAGAGGGCCCTATTCTATAGTGTCACCTAAATGCTAGAGCTCGCTGATCAGCCTCGACTG
TGCCTTCTAGTTGCCAGCCATCTGTTGTTTGCCCCTCCCCCGTGCCTTCCTTGACCCTGGAAGGTGCCAC
TCCCACTGTCCTTTCCTAATAAAATGAGGAAATTGCATCGCATTGTCTGAGTAGGTGTCATTCTATTCTG
GGGGGTGGGGTGGGGCAGGACAGCAAGGGGGAGGATTGGGAAGACAATAGCAGGCATGCTGGGGATGCGG
TGGGCTCTATGGCTTCTGAGGCGGAAAGAACCAGCTGGGGCTCTAGGGGGTATCCCC
[124 nt withheld, positions 3208-3331]
C
[91 nt withheld, positions 3333-3423]
A
[49 nt withheld, positions 3425-3473]
CCTTTGACGTTGGAGTCCACGTTCTTT
[37 nt withheld, positions 3501-3537]
ACCCTATCTCGGTCTATTCTTTTGATTTATAAGGGATTTTGCCGATTTCGGCCTATTGGTTAAAAAATGA
GCTGATTTAACAAAAATTTAACGCGAATTAATTCTGTGGAATGTGTGTCAGTTAGGGTGTGGAAAGTCCC
CAGGCTCCCCAGCAGGCAGAAGTATGCAAAGCATGCATCTCAATTAGTCAGCAACCAGGTGTGGAAAGTC
CCCAGGCTCCCCAGCAGGCAGAAGTATGCAAAGCATGCATCTCAATTAGTCAGCAACCATAGTCCCGCCC
CTAACTCCGCCCATCCCGCCCCTAACTCCGCCCAGTTCCGCCCATTCTCCGCCCCATGGCTGACTAATTT
TTTTTATTTATGCAGAGGCCGAGGCCGCCTCTGCCTCTGAGCTATTCCAGAAGTAGTGAGGAGGCTTTTT
TGGAGGCCTAGGCTTTTGCAAAAAGCTCCCGGGAGCTTGTATATCCATTTTCGGATCTGATCAAGAGACA
GGATGAGGATCGTTTCGCATGATTGAACAAGATGGATTGCACGCAGGTTCTCCGGCCGCTTGGGTGGAGA
GGCTATTCGGCTATGACTGGGCACAACAGACAATCGGCTGCTCTGATGCCGCCGTGTTCCGGCTGTCAGC
GCAGGGGCGCCCGGTTCTTTTTGTCAAGACCGACCTGTCCGGTGCCCTGAATGAACTGCAGGACGAGGCA
GCGCGGCTATCGTGGCTGGCCACGACGGGCGTTCCTTGCGCAGCTGTGCTCGACGTTGTCACTGAAGCGG
GAAGGGACTGGCTGCTATTGGGCGAAGTGCCGGGGCAGGATCTCCTGTCATCTCACCTTGCTCCTGCCGA
GAAAGTATCCATCATGGCTGATGCAATGCGGCGGCTGCATACGCTTGATCCGGCTACCTGCCCATTCGAC
CACCAAGCGAAACATCGCATCGAGCGAGCACGTACTCGGATGGAAGCCGGTCTTGTCGATCAGGATGATC
TGGACGAAGAGCATCAGGGGCTCGCGCCAGCCGAACTGTTCGCCAGGCTCAAGGCGCGCATGCCCGACGG
CGAGGATCTCGTCGTGACCCATGGCGATGCCTGCTTGCCGAATATCATGGTGGAAAATGGCCGCTTTTCT
GGATTCATCGACTGTGGCCGGCTGGGTGTGGCGGACCGCTATCAGGACATAGCGTTGGCTACCCGTGATA
TTGCTGAAGAGCTTGGCGGCGAATGGGCTGACCGCTTCCTCGTGCTTTACGGTATCGCCGCTCCCGATTC
GCAGCGCATCGCCTTCTATCGCCTTCTTGACGAGTTCTTCTGAGCGGGACTCTGGGGTTCGAAATGACCG
ACCAAGCGACGCCCAACCTGCCATCACGAGATTTCGATTCCACCGCCGCCTTCTATGAAAGGTTGGGCTT
CGGAATCGTTTTCCGGGACGCCGGCTGGATGATCCTCCAGCGCGGGGATCTCATGCTGGAGTTCTTCGCC
CACCCCAACTTGTTTATTGCAGCTTATAATGGTTACAAATAAAGCAATAGCATCACAAATTTCACAAATA
AAGCATTTTTTTCACTGCATTCTAGTTGTGGTTTGTCCAAACTCATCAATGTATCTTATCATGTCTGTAT
ACCGTCGACCTCTAGCTAGAGCTTGGCGTAATCATGGTCATAGCTGTTTCCTGTGTGAAATTGTTATCCG
CTCACAATTCCACACAACATACGAGCCGGAAGCATAAAGTGTAAAGCCTGGGGTGCCTAATGAGTGAGCT
AACTCACATTAATTGCGTTGCGCTCACTGCCCGCTTTCCAGTCGGGAAACCTGTCGTGCCAGCTGCATTA
ATGAATCGGCCAACGCGCGGGGAGAGGCGGTTTGCGTATTGGGCGCTCTTCCGCTTCCTCGCTCACTGAC
TCGCTGCGCTCGGTCGTTCGGCTGCGGCGAGCGGTATCAGCTCACTCAAAGGCGGTAATACGGTTATCCA
CAGAATCAGGGGATAACGCAGGAAAGAACATGTGAGCAAAAGGCCAGCAAAAGGCCAGGAACCGTAAAAA
GGCCGCGTTGCTGGCGTTTTTCCATAGGCTCCGCCCCCCTGACGAGCATCACAAAAATCGACGCTCAAGT
CAGAGGTGGCGAAACCCGACAGGACTATAAAGATACCAGGCGTTTCCCCCTGGAAGCTCCCTCGTGCGCT
CTCCTGTTCCGACCCTGCCGCTTACCGGATACCTGTCCGCCTTTCTCCCTTCGGGAAGCGTGGCGCTTTC
TCATAGCTCACGCTGTAGGTATCTCAGTTCGGTGTAGGTCGTTCGCTCCAAGCTGGGCTGTGTGCACGAA
CCCCCCGTTCAGCCCGACCGCTGCGCCTTATCCGGTAACTATCGTCTTGAGTCCAACCCGGTAAGACACG
ACTTATCGCCACTGGCAGCAGCCACTGGTAACAGGATTAGCAGAGCGAGGTATGTAGGCGGTGCTACAGA
GTTCTTGAAGTGGTGGCCTAACTACGGCTACACTAGAAGAACAGTATTTGGTATCTGCGCTCTGCTGAAG
CCAGTTACCTTCGGAAAAAGAGTTGGTAGCTCTTGATCCGGCAAACAAACCACCGCTGGTAGCGGTGGTT
TTTTTGTTTGCAAGCAGCAGATTACGCGCAGAAAAAAAGGATCTCAAGAAGATCCTTTGATCTTTTCTAC
GGGGTCTGACGCTCAGTGGAACGAAAACTCACGTTAAGGGATTTTGGTCATGAGATTATCAAAAAGGATC
TTCACCTAGATCCTTTTAAATTAAAAATGAAGTTTTAAATCAATCTAAAGTATATATGAGTAAACTTGGT
CTGACAGTTACCAATGCTTAATCAGTGAGGCACCTATCTCAGCGATCTGTCTATTTCGTTCATCCATAGT
TGCCTGACTCCCCGTCGTGTAGATAACTACGATACGGGAGGGCTTACCATCTGGCCCCAGTGCTGCAATG
ATACCGCGAGACCCACGCTCACCGGCTCCAGATTTATCAGCAATAAACCAGCCAGCCGGAAGGGCCGAGC
GCAGAAGTGGTCCTGCAACTTTATCCGCCTCCATCCAGTCTATTAATTGTTGCCGGGAAGCTAGAGTAAG
TAGTTCGCCAGTTAATAGTTTGCGCAACGTTGTTGCCATTGCTACAGGCATCGTGGTGTCACGCTCGTCG
TTTGGTATGGCTTCATTCAGCTCCGGTTCCCAACGATCAAGGCGAGTTACATGATCCCCCATGTTGTGCA
AAAAAGCGGTTAGCTCCTTCGGTCCTCCGATCGTTGTCAGAAGTAAGTTGGCCGCAGTGTTATCACTCAT
GGTTATGGCAGCACTGCATAATTCTCTTACTGTCATGCCATCCGTAAGATGCTTTTCTGTGACTGGTGAG
TACTCAACCAAGTCATTCTGAGAATAGTGTATGCGGCGACCGAGTTGCTCTTGCCCGGCGTCAATACGGG
ATAATACCGCGCCACATAGCAGAACTTTAAAAGTGCTCATCATTGGAAAACGTTCTTCGGGGCGAAAACT
CTCAAGGATCTTACCGCTGTTGAGATCCAGTTCGATGTAACCCACTCGTGCACCCAACTGATCTTCAGCA
TCTTTTACTTTCACCAGCGTTTCTGGGTGAGCAAAAACAGGAAGGCAAAATGCCGCAAAAAAGGGAATAA
GGGCGACACGGAAATGTTGAATACTCATACTCTTCCTTTTTCAATATTATTGAAGCATTTATCAGGGTTA
TTGTCTCATGAGCGGATACATATTTGAATGTATTTAGAAAAATAAACAAATAGGGGTTCCGCGCACATTT
CCCCGAAAAGTGCCACCTGACGTCGACGGATCGGGAGATCTCCCGATCCCCTATGGTGCACTCTCAGTAC
AATCTGCTCTGATGCCGCATAGTTAAGCCAGTATCTGCTC
