>Addgene plasmid #118324 | Flag-RapGAP | depositor partial sequence | sequence record 223454 | T7; till RapGAP 1149bp
AAGCTAGAGCTCGGATCCGCCACCATGGACTACAAGGACGACGATGACAAGGACTACAAGGACGACGATG
ACAAGAATTCTATTGAGAAGATGCAGGGAAGCAGGATGGATGAACAACGCTGCTCCTTCCCGCCGCCCCT
CAAAACAGAGGAGGACTACATTCCATACCCGAGCGTGCACGAGGTCTTGGGGCGAGAAGGACCCTTCCCC
CTCATCCTGCTGCCCCAGTTTGGGGGCTACTGGATTGAGGGCACCAACCACGAAATCACCAGCATCCCCG
AGACAGAGCCACTGCAGTCGCCCACAACCAAGGTGAAGCTCGAGTGCAACCCCACAGCCCGCATCTACCG
GAAGCACTTTCTCGGCAAGGAGCATTTCAATTACTACTCACTGGACGCTGCCCTCGGCCACCTTGTCTTC
TCACTCAAGTACGATGTCATCGGGGACCAAGAGCACCTGCGGCTGCTGCTCAGGACCAAGTGCCGGACAT
ACCATGATGTCATCCCCATCTCCTGCCTCACCGAGTTCCCTAATGTTGTCCAGATGGCAAAGTTGGTGTG
TGAAGACGTCAATGTGGATCGGTTCTATCCTGTGCTCTACCCCAAGGCTTCCCGGCTCATCGTCACCTTT
GACGAGCATGTCATCAGCAATAACTTCAAGTTTGGCGTCATTTATCAGAAGCTTGGGCAGACCTCCGAGG
AAGAACTCTTCAGCACCAATGAGGAAAGTCCCGCTTTCGTGGAGTTCCTTGAATTTCTTGGCCAGAAGGT
CAAACTGCAGGACTTTAAGGGGTTCCGAGGAGGCCTGGACGTGACCCACGGGCAGACGGGGACCGAATCT
GTGTACTGCAACTTCCGCAACAAGGAGATCATGTTTCACGTGTCCACCAAGCTGCCATACACGGAAGGGG
ACGCCCAGCAGTTGCAGCGGAAGCGGCACATCGGGAACGACATCGTGGCTGTGGTCTTCCAGGATGAAAA
CACTCCTTTCGTGCCCGACATGATCGCGTCCAACTTCCTGCATGCCTACGTCGTG
