>Addgene plasmid #118324 | Flag-RapGAP | depositor partial sequence | sequence record 223455 | BGH; RapGAP 1270bp to the end
GAGTTCCAGGAATTTTTGCTGACAAAGCTGATCAATGCTGAATATGCCTGCTACAAGGCAGAGAAGTTTG
CCAAACTGGAGGAGCGGACGCGGGCCGCCCTCCTGGAGACGCTCTATGAGGAACTACACATCCACAGCCA
GTCCATGATGGGCTTGGGCGGCGACGAGGACAAGATGGAGAATGGCAGTGGGGGCGGCGGCTTCTTTGAG
TCTTTCAAGCGGGTCATCCGGAGCCGCAGCCAGTCCATGGATGCCATGGGGCTGAGCAACAAGAAGCCCA
ACACCGTGTCCACCAGCCACAGCGGGAGCTTCGCGCCCAACAACCCCGACCTGGCCAAGGCGGCTGGAAT
ATCACTGATTGTCCCTGGGAAGAGCCCCACGAGGAAGAAGTCGGGCCCGTTCGGCTCCCGCCGCAGCAGC
GCCATTGGCATCGAGAACATACAGGAGGTGCAGGAGAAGAGGGAGAGCCCTCCGGCTGGTCAGAAGACCC
CAGACAGCGGGCACGTCTCACAGGAGCCCAAGTCGGAGAACTCATCCACTCAGAGCTCCCCAGAGATGCC
CACGACCAAGAACAGAGCGGAGACCGCAGCGCAGAGAGCAGAGGCGCTCAAGGACTTCTCCCGCTCCTCG
TCCAGTGCCAGCAGCTTCGCCAGCGTGGTGGAGGAGACGGAGGGTGTGGACGGAGAGGACACAGGCCTGG
AGAGCGTGTCATCCTCAGGAACACCCCACAAGCGGGACTCCTTCATCTATAGCACGTGGCTGGAGGACAG
TGTCAGCACCACTAGTGGGGGCAGCTCCCCAGGCCCCTCTCGATCACCCCACCCAGACGCCGGCAAGTTG
GGGGACCCTGCGTGTCCCGAGATCAAGATCCAGCTGGAAGCATCTGAGCAGCACATGCCCCAGCTGGGCT
GTTAGTCTAGAGGGCCCTATTCTATAGTTCACCTAATGCTAGGTG
